>Addgene plasmid #43218 | I-TTTT | depositor partial sequence | sequence record 58483 | I-TTTT sequence 424 bps
CGTCTCCTGACCCCAGAGCAGGTCGTGGCCATTGCCTCGAATGGAGGGGGCAAACAGGCGTTGGAAACCG
TACAACGATTGCTGCCGGTGCTGTGCCAAGCGCACGGACTCACCCCAGAGCAGGTCGTGGCCATTGCCTC
GAATGGAGGGGGCAAACAGGCGTTGGAAACCGTACAACGATTGCTGCCGGTGCTGTGCCAAGCGCACGGC
CTCACCCCAGAGCAGGTCGTGGCCATTGCCTCGAATGGAGGGGGCAAACAGGCGTTGGAAACCGTACAAC
GATTGCTGCCGGTGCTGTGCCAAGCGCACGGATTAACCCCAGAGCAGGTCGTGGCCATTGCCTCGAATGG
AGGGGGCAAACAGGCGTTGGAAACCGTACAACGATTGCTGCCGGTGCTGTGCCAAGCGCACGGCTTAAGA
GACG
