>Addgene plasmid #43218 | I-TTTT | addgene partial sequence | sequence record 61989 | M13-F20 5'-TGTAAAACGACGGCCAGT-3'
CGAATTGGGCCCTCTGATGCATGCTCGAGCGGCCGCCAGTGTGATGGATATCTGCAGAATTCGCCCTTAT
ATAGATGCCGTCCTAGCGCGTCTCCTGACCCCAGAGCAGGTCGTGGCCATTGCCTCGAATGGAGGGGGCA
AACAGGCGTTGGAAACCGTACAACGATTGCTGCCGGTGCTGTGCCAAGCGCACGGACTCACCCCAGAGCA
GGTCGTGGCCATTGCCTCGAATGGAGGGGGCAAACAGGCGTTGGAAACCGTACAACGATTGCTGCCGGTG
CTGTGCCAAGCGCACGGCCTCACCCCAGAGCAGGTCGTGGCCATTGCCTCGAATGGAGGGGGCAAACAGG
CGTTGGAAACCGTACAACGATTGCTGCCGGTGCTGTGCCAAGCGCACGGATTAACCCCAGAGCAGGTCGT
GGCCATTGCCTCGAATGGAGGGGGCAAACAGGCGTTGGAAACCGTACAACGATTGCTGCCGGTGCTGTGC
CAAGCGCACGGCTTAAGAGACGTGGGCACAGGAAAGATACTTAAGGGCGAATTCCAGCACACTGGCGGCC
GTTACTAGTGGATCCGAGCTCGGTACCAAGCTTGATGCATAGCTTGAGTATTCTATAGTGTCACCTAAAT
AGCTTGGCGTAATCATGGTCATAGCTGTTTCCTGTGTGAAATTGTTATCCGCTCACAATTCCACACAACA
TACGAGCCGGAAGCATAAAGTGTAAAGCCTGGGGTGCCTAATGAGTGAGCTAACTCACATTAATTGCGTT
GCGCTCACTGCCCGCTTTCCAGTCGGGAAACCTGTCGTGCCAGCTGCATTAATGAATCGGCCAACGCGCG
GGGAGAGGCGGTTTGCGTATTGGGCGCTCTTCCGCTTCCT
