[The description below was written by a language model from this plasmid's Addgene catalogue record.]
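Description:
I-TTTT is a bacterial cloning plasmid built on the commercial pCRII-TOPO backbone (about 4.0 kb without insert), carrying a 424 bp synthetic insert introduced by TOPO cloning. It is maintained at high copy number in E. coli and is selectable with both ampicillin and kanamycin, consistent with the dual resistance markers of this backbone. Sites for T7 and M13 reverse primers flank the insertion site and are the recorded sequencing primers for checking the insert. The vector is not an expression construct. No promoter is recorded as driving the insert in a target host, and no feature table is available to document individual elements.

The plasmid comes from a TALEN genome-editing system developed for generating human stem cell-based disease models. The record does not spell out what the insert encodes. However, the name and size suggest a pre-assembled block of four TAL effector repeat units, each specifying recognition of thymine (TTTT), with the "I" prefix probably indicating the block's position in an ordered assembly scheme. This interpretation is an inference from the name and the associated publication, not a stated fact. If it is correct, the plasmid would serve as a library component: the multimer would be excised or amplified and joined with other position-specific blocks to build a full custom DNA-binding repeat array. That array would then be moved into a separate TALEN expression vector carrying the nuclease domain. I-TTTT therefore serves as a storage and propagation vehicle for one modular building block and has no editing function on its own.
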