Addgene plasmid #43218: I-TTTT
Depositing lab: Chad Cowan & Kiran Musunuru. Depositing organization: Harvard University. Publication: A TALEN Genome-Editing System for Generating Human Stem Cell-Based Disease Models. Ding Q, Lee YK, Schaefer EA, Peters DT, Veres A, Kim K, Kuperwasser N, Motola DL, Meissner TB, Hendriks WT, Trevisan M, Gupta RM, Moisan A, Banks E, Friesen M, Schinzel RT, Xia F, Tang A, Xia Y, Figueroa E, Wann A, Ahfeldt T, Daheron L, Zhang F, Rubin LL, Peng LF, Chung RT, Musunuru K, Cowan CA. Cell Stem Cell. 2012 Dec 12. pii: S1934-5909(12)00645-5. doi: 10.1016/j.stem.2012.11.011. PubMed 23246482.
Backbone
  Vector backbone: pCRII-TOPO
  Backbone manufacturer: Invitrogen
  Backbone size w/o insert (bp): 3973
  Vector type: Bacterial Cloning
Growth in bacteria
  Bacterial resistance: Ampicillin and Kanamycin, 100 & 50 μg/mL
  Growth temperature: 37°C
  Growth strain: Top10
  Copy number: High Copy
Gene/Insert
  Gene/Insert name: I-TTTT
  Species: Synthetic
  Insert size (bp): 424
  Cloning method: TOPO Cloning
  Sequencing primers: 5′ T7; 3′ M13-rev
Terms and licenses: Academic/Nonprofit Terms; Industry Terms: Not Available to Industry
How to cite: I-TTTT was a gift from Chad Cowan & Kiran Musunuru (Addgene plasmid # 43218 ; http://n2t.net/addgene:43218 ; RRID:Addgene_43218)
